Addgene plasmid #165482: pRB33
Purpose: (Empty Backbone) pTriEx based vector for protein expression in mammalian cells for targets fused with N-terminal Flag and His
Depositing lab: Renato Bruni. Depositing organization: New York Structural Biology Center. Publication: High-throughput cloning and expression of integral membrane proteins in Escherichia coli. Bruni R, Kloss B. Curr Protoc Protein Sci. 2013 Nov 5;74:29.6.1-29.6.34. doi: 10.1002/0471140864.ps2906s74. PubMed 24510647.
Backbone
  Vector backbone: pTriEx-1.1
  Backbone manufacturer: Novagen
  Vector type: Mammalian Expression
  Tag / fusion protein: 10xHis-FLAG-TEV (N terminal on backbone)
Growth in bacteria
  Bacterial resistance: Ampicillin, 100 μg/mL
  Growth temperature: 37°C
  Growth strain: DH5alpha
  Copy number: High Copy
Gene/Insert
  Gene/Insert name: None
  Tag / fusion protein: 10xHis-FLAG-TEV (N terminal on backbone)
Terms and licenses: Academic/Nonprofit Terms; Industry Terms: Not Available to Industry
Depositor comments: Primers for LIC cloning: Upstream: add TACTTCCAATCC to the 5' end of gene of interest. Downstream: add TATCCACCTTTACTG to the 3' end of GOI. For vector: digest with BseRI before LIC-treatment. Detailed cloning method available in the paper Bruni R, Kloss B. High-throughput cloning and expression of integral membrane proteins in Escherichia coli. Curr Protoc Protein Sci. 2013 Nov 5;74:29.6.1-29.6.34.
How to cite: pRB33 was a gift from Renato Bruni (Addgene plasmid # 165482 ; http://n2t.net/addgene:165482 ; RRID:Addgene_165482)
