[The description below was written by a language model from this plasmid's Addgene catalogue record and pLannotate feature annotations shown in this document.]
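Description:
pRB33 is an empty expression backbone derived from the Novagen vector pTriEx-1.1, catalogued as a mammalian expression vector for producing target proteins with an N-terminal 10xHis-FLAG-TEV tag. It is maintained in E. coli as a high-copy plasmid through a ColE1/pUC-type origin and selected with ampicillin via the β-lactamase gene.

The expression region keeps the stacked promoter arrangement characteristic of pTriEx. A CMV enhancer, chicken β-actin promoter and chimeric intron drive transcription in mammalian cells. A T7 promoter with a lac operator permits inducible expression in E. coli strains that supply T7 RNA polymerase, and a baculovirus p10 promoter serves insect cells. Downstream, the annotation detects short fragments matching a His/TEV composite tag and a FLAG epitope, consistent with the catalogued His-FLAG-TEV leader; the TEV site allows the tags to be cleaved off after purification. A rabbit β-globin polyadenylation signal and a T7 terminator close the unit.

In place of an insert, the cloning site holds a stuffer carrying the sacB promoter and SacB levansucrase gene, which makes bacteria sensitive to sucrose and so can provide negative selection against uncut or parental vector. Depositor notes indicate that genes are introduced by ligation-independent cloning after linearising the vector with BseRI, a format suited to high-throughput work.

Baculovirus recombination regions (lef2/ORF603 and ORF1629) flank the cassette and could allow its transfer into a baculovirus genome. Two loxP sites are also annotated, one just upstream of the sacB stuffer and one beyond the ORF1629 region; the record does not state their intended use.
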