Features (pLannotate 1.2.2; 23 found; start..end, strand, type, name):
      4..39      +  CDS            lef2 (fragment): baculovirus late expression factor 2
    181..1008    +  misc_recomb    baculovirus recombination region (lef2/ORF603): contains ORF603 and part of lef2
   1020..1078    +  misc_recomb    baculovirus recombination region (ORF603) (fragment): contains ORF603 and part of lef2
   1140..1443    +  enhancer       CMV enhancer: human cytomegalovirus immediate early enhancer
   1449..1726    +  promoter       chicken β-actin promoter: No description available
   1727..1862    +  intron         hybrid intron (fragment): hybrid between chicken β-actin (CBA) and minute virus of mice (MMV) introns (Gray et al., 2011)
   1951..2081    +  intron         chimeric intron (fragment): chimera between introns from chicken β-actin and rabbit β-globin
   2150..2168    +  promoter       T7 promoter: promoter for bacteriophage T7 RNA polymerase
   2169..2193    +  protein_bind   lac operator: The lac repressor binds to the lac operator to inhibit transcription in E. coli. This inhibition can be relieved by adding lactose or isopropyl-β-D-thiogalactopyranoside (IPTG). lac repressor encoded by lacI
   2209..2318    +  promoter       p10 promoter: baculovirus promoter for expression in insect cells
   2342..2358    +  CDS            capTEV™ (fragment): composite tag for in vivo biotinylation, TEV protease cleavage, and 6xHis tagging
   2372..2396    +  CDS            3xFLAG (fragment): three tandem FLAG® epitope tags
   2449..2482    +  protein_bind   loxP: Cre-mediated recombination occurs in the 8-bp core sequence (GCATACAT). Cre recombinase
   2497..2942    +  promoter       sacB promoter: sacR; sacB promoter and control region
   2943..4364    +  CDS            SacB: secreted levansucrase that renders bacterial growth sensitive to sucrose; Bacillus subtilis sacB; negative selection marker
   4424..4522    +  CDS            HBB (fragment): HBB_PONPY - Experimental evidence at transcript level: Swiss-Prot protein existence level 2. Involved in oxygen transport from the lung to the various peripheral tissues. From Pongo pygmaeus (Bornean orangutan).
   4597..4652    +  polyA_signal   β-globin poly(A) signal: rabbit β-globin polyadenylation signal (Gil and Proudfoot, 1987)
   4740..4787    +  terminator     T7 terminator: transcription terminator for bacteriophage T7 RNA polymerase
   4800..5505    +  misc_recomb    baculovirus recombination region (ORF1629): contains part of ORF1629
   5514..5547    +  protein_bind   loxP: Cre-mediated recombination occurs in the 8-bp core sequence (GCATACAT). Cre recombinase
   5715..6302    -  rep_origin     ori: high-copy-number ColE1/pMB1/pBR322/pUC origin of replication
   6315..7175    -  CDS            AmpR: β-lactamase; bla; confers resistance to ampicillin, carbenicillin, and related antibiotics
   7176..7227    -  promoter       AmpR promoter (fragment): bla
>Addgene plasmid #165482 | pRB33 | addgene full sequence | sequence record 324826 | Addgene NGS Result
TCCTGCATCTTTTAATCAAATCCCAAGATGTGTATAAACGCGCCGGTATGTACAGGAAGAGGTTTATACT
AAACTGTTACATTGCAAACGTGGTTTCGTGTGCCAAGTGTGAAAACCGATGTTTAATCAAGGCTCTGACG
CATTTCTACAACCACGACTCCAAGTGTGTGGGTGAAGTCATGCATCTTTTAATCAAATCCCAAGATGTGT
ATAAACCACCAAACTGCCAAAAAATGAAAACTGTCGACAAGCTCTGTCCGTTTGCTGGCAACTGCAAGGG
TCTCAATCCTATTTGTAATTATTGAATAATAAAACAATTATAAATGTCAAATTTGTTTTTTATTAACGAT
ACAAACCAAACGCAACAAGAACATTTGTAGTATTATCTATAATTGAAAACGCGTAGTTATAATCGCTGAG
GTAATATTTAAAATCATTTTCAAATGATTCACAGTTAATTTGCGACAATATAATTTTATTTTCACATAAA
CTAGACGCCTTGTCGTCTTCTTCTTCGTATTCCTTCTCTTTTTCATTTTTCTCTTCATAAAAATTAACAT
AGTTATTATCGTATCCATATATGTATCTATCGTATAGAGTAAATTTTTTGTTGTCATAAATATATATGTC
TTTTTTAATGGGGTGTATAGTACCGCTGCGCATAGTTTTTCTGTAATTTACAACAGTGCTATTTTCTGGT
AGTTCTTCGGAGTGTGTTGCTTTAATTATTAAATTTATATAATCAATGAATTTGGGATCGTCGGTTTTGT
ACAATATGTTGCCGGCATAGTACGCAGCTTCTTCTAGTTCAATTACACCATTTTTTAGCAGCACCGGATT
AACATAACTTTCCAAAATGTTGTACGAACCGTTAAACAAAAACAGTTCACCTCCCTTTTCTATACTATTG
TCTGCGAGCAGTTGTTTGTTGTTAAAAATAACAGCCATTGTAATGAGACGCACAAACTAATATCACAAAC
TGGAAATGTCTATCAATATATAGTTGCTGATGGCCGGCCGTAATGAGACGCACAAACTAATATCACAAAC
TGGAAATGTCTATCAATATATAGTTGCTCTAGTTATTAATAGTAATCAATTACGGGGTCATTAGTTCATA
GCCCATATATGGAGTTCCGCGTTACATAACTTACGGTAAATGGCCCGCCTGGCTGACCGCCCAACGACCC
CCGCCCATTGACGTCAATAATGACGTATGTTCCCATAGTAACGCCAATAGGGACTTTCCATTGACGTCAA
TGGGTGGAGTATTTACGGTAAACTGCCCACTTGGCAGTACATCAAGTGTATCATATGCCAAGTACGCCCC
CTATTGACGTCAATGACGGTAAATGGCCCGCCTGGCATTATGCCCAGTACATGACCTTATGGGACTTTCC
TACTTGGCAGTACATCTACGTATTAGTCATCGCTATTACCATGCATGGTCGAGGTGAGCCCCACGTTCTG
CTTCACTCTCCCCATCTCCCCCCCCTCCCCACCCCCAATTTTGTATTTATTTATTTTTTAATTATTTTGT
GCAGCGATGGGGGCGGGGGGGGGGGGGGGGCGCGCGCCRGGSGGGGSGGGGGGGGGSGRGGGGSGGGGSG
GGGSGRGGCGGAGAGGTGCGGCGGCAGCCAATCAGAGCGGCGCGCTCCGAAAGTTTCCTTTTATGGCGAG
GCGGCGGCGGCGGCGGCCCTATAAAAAGCGAAGCGCGCGGCGGGCGGGAGTCGCTGCGCGCTGCCTTCGC
CCCGTGCCCCGCTCCGCCGCCGCCTCGCGCCGCCCGCCCCGGCTCTGACTGACCGCGTTACTCCCACAGG
TGAGCGGGCGGGACGGCCCTTCTCCTTCGGGCTGTAATTAGCGCTTGGTTTAATGACGGCTTGTTTCTTT
TCTGTGGCTGCGTGAAAGCCTTGAGGGGCTCCGGGAGGGCCCTTTGTGCGGGGGGAGCGGCTCGGGGCTG
TCCGCGGGGGGACGGCTGCCTTCGGGGGGGACGGGGCAGGGCGGGGTTCGGCTTCTGGCGTGTGACCGGC
GGCTCTAGAGCCTCTGCTAACCATGTTCATGCCTTCTTCTTTTTCCTACAGCTCCTGGGCAACGTGCTGG
TTATTGTGCTGTCTCATCATTTTGGCAAAGAATTGGATCGGACCGAAATTAATACGACTCACTATAGGGG
AATTGTGAGCGGATAACAATTCCCCGGAGTTAATCCGGGACCTTTAATTCAACCCAACACAATATATTAT
AGTTAAATAAGAATTATTATCAAATCATTTGTATATTAATTAAAATACTATACTGTAAATTACATTTTAT
TTACAATCAAAGGAGATATACCATGGGCCACCATCATCATCATCATCACCACCATCACTCTGATTACAAG
GATGACGACGATAAGACCGAGAACCTGTACTTCCAATCCATAAGCTAGCTTCTCCTCCTGAAAGATCCAT
AACTTCGTATAGCATACATTATACGAAGTTATGCGGCCGCGACGTCCACATATACCTGCCGTTCACTATT
ATTTAGTGAAATGAGATATTATGATATTTTCTGAATTGTGATTAAAAAGGCAACTTTATGCCCATGCAAC
AGAAACTATAAAAAATACAGAGAATGAAAAGAAACAGATAGATTTTTTAGTTCTTTAGGCCCGTAGTCTG
CAAATCCTTTTATGATTTTCTATCAAACAAAAGAGGAAAATAGACCAGTTGCAATCCAAACGAGAGTCTA
ATAGAATGAGGTCGAAAAGTAAATCGCGCGGGTTTGTTACTGATAAAGCAGGCAAGACCTAAAATGTGTA
AAGGGCAAAGTGTATACTTTGGCGTCACCCCTTACATATTTTAGGTCTTTTTTTATTGTGCGTAACTAAC
TTGCCATCTTCAAACAGGAGGGCTGGAAGAAGCAGACCGCTAACACAGTACATAAAAAAGGAGACATGAA
CGATGAACATCAAAAAGTTTGCAAAACAAGCAACAGTATTAACCTTTACTACCGCACTGCTGGCAGGAGG
CGCAACTCAAGCGTTTGCGAAAGAAACGAACCAAAAGCCATATAAGGAAACATACGGCATTTCCCATATT
ACACGCCATGATATGCTGCAAATCCCTGAACAGCAAAAAAATGAAAAATATAAAGTTCCTGAGTTCGATT
CGTCCACAATTAAAAATATCTCTTCTGCAAAAGGCCTGGACGTTTGGGACAGCTGGCCATTACAAAACAC
TGACGGCACTGTCGCAAACTATCACGGCTACCACATCGTCTTTGCATTAGCCGGAGATCCTAAAAATGCG
GATGACACATCGATTTACATGTTCTATCAAAAAGTCGGCGAAACTTCTATTGACAGCTGGAAAAACGCTG
GCCGCGTCTTTAAAGACAGCGACAAATTCGATGCAAATGATTCTATCCTAAAAGACCAAACACAAGAATG
GTCAGGTTCAGCCACATTTACATCTGACGGAAAAATCCGTTTATTCTACACTGATTTCTCCGGTAAACAT
TACGGCAAACAAACACTGACAACTGCACAAGTTAACGTATCAGCATCAGACAGCTCTTTGAACATCAACG
GTGTAGAGGATTATAAATCAATCTTTGACGGTGACGGAAAAACGTATCAAAATGTACAGCAGTTCATCGA
TGAAGGCAACTACAGCTCAGGCGACAACCATACGCTGAGAGATCCTCACTACGTAGAAGATAAAGGCCAC
AAATACTTAGTATTTGAAGCAAACACTGGAACTGAAGATGGCTACCAAGGCGAAGAATCTTTATTTAACA
AAGCATACTATGGCAAAAGCACATCATTCTTCCGTCAAGAAAGTCAAAAACTTCTGCAAAGCGATAAAAA
ACGCACGGCTGAGTTAGCAAACGGCGCTCTCGGTATGATTGAGCTAAACGATGATTACACACTGAAAAAA
GTGATGAAACCGCTGATTGCATCTAACACAGTAACAGATGAAATTGAACGCGCGAACGTCTTTAAAATGA
ACGGCAAATGGTACCTGTTCACTGACTCCCGCGGATCAAAAATGACGATTGACGGCATTACGTCTAACGA
TATTTACATGCTTGGTTATGTTTCTAATTCTTTAACTGGCCCATACAAGCCGCTGAACAAAACTGGCCTT
GTGTTAAAAATGGATCTTGATCCTAACGATGTAACCTTTACTTACTCACACTTCGCTGTACCTCAAGCGA
AAGGAAACAATGTCGTGATTACAAGCTATATGACAAACAGAGGATTCTACGCAGACAAACAATCAACGTT
TGCGCCTAGCTTCCTGCTGAACATCAAAGGCAAGAAAACATCTGTTGTCAAAGACAGCATCCTTGAACAA
GGACAATTAACAGTTAACAAATAAAAACGCAAAAGAAAATGCCGATATCCTATTGGCATTGACGTCAGGT
GGCACTTTTCGAGGAGTTTACTAGTAAGTAAAGGTGGATACGGCCTCAGGTGCAGGCTGCCTATCAGAAG
GTGGTGGCTGGTGTGGCCAATGCCCTGGCTCACAAATACCACTGAGATCGATCTTTTTCCCTCTGCCAAA
AATTATGGGGACATCATGAAGCCCCTTGAGCATCTGACTTCTGGCTAATAAAGGAAATTTATTTTCATTG
CAATAGTGTGTTGGAATTTTTTGTGTCTCTCACTCGGAAGGACATATGGGAGGGCAAATCATTTAAAACA
TCAGAATGAGTATTTGGTTTAGAGTTTGGCAACATATGCCCATATGTAACTAGCATAACCCCTTGGGGCC
TCTAAACGGGTCTTGAGGGGTTTTTTGCTGAAAGCATGCGGAGGAAATTCTCCTTGAAGTTTCCCTGGTG
TTCAAAGTAAAGGAGTTTGCACCAGACGCACCTCTGTTCACTGGTCCGGCGTATTAAAACACGATACATT
GTTATTAGTACATTTATTAAGCGCTAGATTCTGTGCGTTGTTGATTTACAGACAATTGTTGTACGTATTT
TAATAATTCATTAAATTTATAATCTTTAGGGTGGTATGTTAGAGCGAAAATCAAATGATTTTCAGCGTCT
TTATATCTGAATTTAAATATTAAATCCTCAATAGATTTGTAAAATAGGTTTCGATTAGTTTCAAACAAGG
GTTGTTTTTCCGAACCGATGGCTGGACTATCTAATGGATTTTCGCTCAACGCCACAAAACTTGCCAAATC
TTGTAGCAGCAATCTAGCTTTGTCGATATTCGTTTGTGTTTTGTTTTGTAATAAAGGTTCGACGTCGTTC
AAAATATTATGCGCTTTTGTATTTCTTTCATCACTGTCGTTAGTGTACAATTGACTCGACGTAAACACGT
TAAATAGAGCTTGGACATATTTAACATCGGGCGTGTTAGCTTTATTAGGCCGATTATCGTCGTCGTCCCA
ACCCTCGTCGTTAGAAGTTGCTTCCGAAGACGATTTTGCCATAGCCACACGACGCCTATTAATTGTGTCG
GCTAACACGTCCGCGATCAAATTTGTAGTTGAGCTTTTTGGAATTGCGATCGCATAACTTCGTATAGCAT
ACATTATACGAAGTTATAAGCTCGGAACGCTGCGCTCGGTCGTTCGGCTGCGGCGAGCGGTATCAGCTCA
CTCAAAGGCGGTAATACGGTTATCCACAGAATCAGGGGATAACGCAGGAAAGAACATGTGAGCAAAAGGC
CAGCAAAAGGCCAGGAACCGTAAAAAGGCCGCGTTGCTGGCGTTTTTCCATAGGCTCCGCCCCCTGACGA
GCATCACAAAAATCGACGCTCAAGTCAGAGGTGGCGAAACCCGACAGGACTATAAAGATACCAGGCGTTT
CCCCCTGGAAGCTCCCTCGTGCGCTCTCCTGTTCCGACCCTGCCGCTTACCGGATACCTGTCCGCCTTTC
TCCCTTCGGGAAGCGTGGCGCTTTCTCATAGCTCACGCTGTAGGTATCTCAGTTCGGTGTAGGTCGTTCG
CTCCAAGCTGGGCTGTGTGCACGAACCCCCCGTTCAGCCCGACCGCTGCGCCTTATCCGGTAACTATCGT
CTTGAGTCCAACCCGGTAAGACACGACTTATCGCCACTGGCAGCAGCCACTGGTAACAGGATTAGCAGAG
CGAGGTATGTAGGCGGTGCTACAGAGTTCTTGAAGTGGTGGCCTAACTACGGCTACACTAGAAGAACAGT
ATTTGGTATCTGCGCTCTGCTGAAGCCAGTTACCTTCGGAAAAAGAGTTGGTAGCTCTTGATCCGGCAAA
CAAACCACCGCTGGTAGCGGTGGTTTTTTTGTTTGCAAGCAGCAGATTACGCGCAGAAAAAAAGGATCTC
AAGAAGATCCTTTGTTACCAATGCTTAATCAGTGAGGCACCTATCTCAGCGATCTGTCTATTTCGTTCAT
CCATAGTTGCCTGACTCCCCGTCGTGTAGATAACTACGATACGGGAGGGCTTACCATCTGGCCCCAGTGC
TGCAATGATACCGCGAGACCCACGCTCACCGGCTCCAGATTTATCAGCAATAAACCAGCCAGCCGGAAGG
GCCGAGCGCAGAAGTGGTCCTGCAACTTTATCCGCCTCCATCCAGTCTATTAATTGTTGCCGGGAAGCTA
GAGTAAGTAGTTCGCCAGTTAATAGTTTGCGCAACGTTGTTGCCATTGCTACAGGCATCGTGGTGTCACG
CTCGTCGTTTGGTATGGCTTCATTCAGCTCCGGTTCCCAACGATCAAGGCGAGTTACATGATCCCCCATG
TTGTGCAAAAAAGCGGTTAGCTCCTTCGGTCCTCCGATCGTTGTCAGAAGTAAGTTGGCCGCAGTGTTAT
CACTCATGGTTATGGCAGCACTGCATAATTCTCTTACTGTCATGCCATCCGTAAGATGCTTTTCTGTGAC
TGGTGAGTACTCAACCAAGTCATTCTGAGAATAGTGTATGCGGCGACCGAGTTGCTCTTGCCCGGCGTCA
ATACGGGATAATACCGCGCCACATAGCAGAACTTTAAAAGTGCTCATCATTGGAAAACGTTCTTCGGGGC
GAAAACTCTCAAGGATCTTACCGCTGTTGAGATCCAGTTCGATGTAACCCACTCGTGCACCCAACTGATC
TTCAGCATCTTTTACTTTCACCAGCGTTTCTGGGTGAGCAAAAACAGGAAGGCAAAATGCCGCAAAAAAG
GGAATAAGGGCGACACGGAAATGTTGAATACTCATACTCTTCCTTTTTCAATATTATTGAAGCATTTATC
AGGGTTATTGTCTCATGTCCGCGCGTT
